Addgene plasmid #188430: pENTR-ZmIAA5
Purpose: Zea Mays Nuclear Auxin Signaling Repressor IAA5
Depositing lab: Britney Moss. Depositing organization: Whitman College. Publication: A Synthetic Approach Allows Rapid Characterization of the Maize Nuclear Auxin Response Circuit. Ramos Baez R, Buckley Y, Yu H, Chen Z, Gallavotti A, Nemhauser JL, Moss BL. Plant Physiol. 2020 Apr;182(4):1713-1722. doi: 10.1104/pp.19.01475. Epub 2020 Mar 2. PubMed 32123041.
Backbone
  Vector backbone: pENTR
  Vector type: Cloning
Growth in bacteria
  Bacterial resistance: Kanamycin, 50 μg/mL
  Growth temperature: 37°C
  Growth strain: DH5alpha
  Copy number: Unknown
Gene/Insert
  Gene/Insert name: Auxin Signaling Repressor IAA5
  Species: Zea Mays
  Cloning method: Gateway Cloning
  Sequencing primers: 5′ GGAAACAGCTATGACCATG
Terms and licenses: Academic/Nonprofit Terms; Industry Terms: Not Available to Industry
How to cite: pENTR-ZmIAA5 was a gift from Britney Moss (Addgene plasmid # 188430 ; http://n2t.net/addgene:188430 ; RRID:Addgene_188430)
