[The description below was written by a language model from this plasmid's Addgene catalogue record and pLannotate feature annotations shown in this document.]
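Description:
pENTR-ZmIAA5 is a Gateway entry clone of about 3.2 kb, built on the pENTR backbone and carrying the coding sequence for IAA5, an Aux/IAA-family nuclear auxin signaling repressor from maize (Zea mays). It is a bacterial cloning vector rather than an expression construct. It replicates in E. coli from a high-copy ColE1/pUC-type origin and is selected with kanamycin through an aminoglycoside phosphotransferase (KanR) gene that spans the numbering origin of the circular sequence.

The insert, roughly 650 bp, sits between attL1 and attL2 sites, so an LR Clonase reaction can move it directionally into any attR-containing destination vector. The automated annotation labels this open reading frame as rice IAA15. This reflects the closest Swiss-Prot homologue found by the annotation tool, not the recorded identity of the insert, which the catalogue gives as maize IAA5. Aux/IAA proteins are short-lived transcriptional repressors that hold early auxin-response genes off at low auxin concentrations.

Upstream of attL1 are rrnB T1 and T2 transcription terminators, which insulate the insert from read-through transcription originating in the backbone. A T7 promoter lies just beyond attL2, oriented back toward the insert. Short lacI and lacZα fragments are backbone remnants with no apparent function. No eukaryotic promoter, tag or reporter is annotated, so expression depends on the destination vector chosen.

The associated publication concerns a synthetic approach to characterizing the maize nuclear auxin response circuit. The plasmid therefore most likely serves as a source clone for shuttling ZmIAA5 into expression vectors for such assays, although the record does not specify the destination vectors.
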