Features (pLannotate 1.2.2; 10 found; start..end, strand, type, name):
    815..1403    +  rep_origin     ori: high-copy-number ColE1/pMB1/pBR322/pUC origin of replication
   1586..1678    +  CDS            lacI (fragment): lac repressor; lacI; The lac repressor binds to the lac operator to inhibit transcription in E. coli. This inhibition can be relieved by adding lactose or isopropyl-β-D-thiogalactopyranoside (IPTG).
   1733..1760    -  terminator     rrnB T2 terminator: transcription terminator T2 from the E. coli rrnB gene
   1892..1935    +  terminator     rrnB T1 terminator: Escherichia coli rrnB; transcription terminator T1 from the E. coli rrnB gene
   1982..2018    -  CDS            lacZα (fragment): LacZα fragment of β-galactosidase; lacZ fragment
   2034..2133    +  protein_bind   attL1: mutant version of attL; recombination site for the Gateway® LR reaction LR Clonase™
   2139..2795    +  CDS            IAA15: IAA15_ORYSJ - Experimental evidence at transcript level: Swiss-Prot protein existence level 2. Aux/IAA proteins are short-lived transcriptional factors that function as repressors of early auxin response genes at low auxin concentrations. From Oryza sativa subsp. japonica (Rice).
   2803..2902    -  protein_bind   attL2: mutant version of attL; recombination site for the Gateway® LR reaction LR Clonase™
   2920..2938    -  promoter       T7 promoter: promoter for bacteriophage T7 RNA polymerase
   3072..668     +  CDS            KanR (across the origin): aminoglycoside phosphotransferase; aph(3')-Ia; confers resistance to kanamycin in bacteria or G418 (Geneticin®) in eukaryotes
>Addgene plasmid #188430 | pENTR-ZmIAA5 | addgene full sequence | sequence record 370231 | Addgene NGS Result
CAGAGTTGTTTCTGAAACATGGCAAAGGTAGCGTTGCCAATGATGTTACAGATGAGATGGTCAGACTAAA
CTGGCTGACGGAATTTATGCCTCTTCCGACCATCAAGCATTTTATCCGTACTCCTGATGATGCATGGTTA
CTCACCACTGCGATCCCCGGAAAAACAGCATTCCAGGTATTAGAAGAATATCCTGATTCAGGTGAAAATA
TTGTTGATGCGCTGGCAGTGTTCCTGCGCCGGTTGCATTCGATTCCTGTTTGTAATTGTCCTTTTAACAG
CGATCGCGTATTTCGTCTCGCTCAGGCGCAATCACGAATGAATAACGGTTTGGTTGATGCGAGTGATTTT
GATGACGAGCGTAATGGCTGGCCTGTTGAACAAGTCTGGAAAGAAATGCATAAACTTTTGCCATTCTCAC
CGGATTCAGTCGTCACTCATGGTGATTTCTCACTTGATAACCTTATTTTTGACGAGGGGAAATTAATAGG
TTGTATTGATGTTGGACGAGTCGGAATCGCAGACCGATACCAGGATCTTGCCATCCTATGGAACTGCCTC
GGTGAGTTTTCTCCTTCATTACAGAAACGGCTTTTTCAAAAATATGGTATTGATAATCCTGATATGAATA
AATTGCAGTTTCATTTGATGCTCGATGAGTTTTTCTAATCAGAATTGGTTAATTGGTTGTAACACTGGCA
GAGCATTACGCTGACTTGACGGGACGGCGCAAGCTCATGACCAAAATCCCTTAACGTGAGTTACGCGTCG
TTCCACTGAGCGTCAGACCCCGTAGAAAAGATCAAAGGATCTTCTTGAGATCCTTTTTTTCTGCGCGTAA
TCTGCTGCTTGCAAACAAAAAAACCACCGCTACCAGCGGTGGTTTGTTTGCCGGATCAAGAGCTACCAAC
TCTTTTTCCGAAGGTAACTGGCTTCAGCAGAGCGCAGATACCAAATACTGTTCTTCTAGTGTAGCCGTAG
TTAGGCCACCACTTCAAGAACTCTGTAGCACCGCCTACATACCTCGCTCTGCTAATCCTGTTACCAGTGG
CTGCTGCCAGTGGCGATAAGTCGTGTCTTACCGGGTTGGACTCAAGACGATAGTTACCGGATAAGGCGCA
GCGGTCGGGCTGAACGGGGGGTTCGTGCACACAGCCCAGCTTGGAGCGAACGACCTACACCGAACTGAGA
TACCTACAGCGTGAGCTATGAGAAAGCGCCACGCTTCCCGAAGGGAGAAAGGCGGACAGGTATCCGGTAA
GCGGCAGGGTCGGAACAGGAGAGCGCACGAGGGAGCTTCCAGGGGGAAACGCCTGGTATCTTTATAGTCC
TGTCGGGTTTCGCCACCTCTGACTTGAGCGTCGATTTTTGTGATGCTCGTCAGGGGGGCGGAGCCTATGG
AAAAACGCCAGCAACGCGGCCTTTTTACGGTTCCTGGCCTTTTGCTGGCCTTTTGCTCACATGTTCTTTC
CTGCGTTATCCCCTGATTCTGTGGATAACCGTATTACCGCCTTTGAGTGAGCTGATACCGCTCGCCGCAG
CCGAACGACCGAGCGCAGCGAGTCAGTGAGCGAGGAAGCGGAAGAGCGCCCAATACGCAAACCGCCTCTC
CCCGCGCGTTGGCCGATTCATTAATGCAGCTGGCACGACAGGTTTCCCGACTGGAAAGCGGGCAGTGAGC
GCAACGCAATTAATACGCGTACCGCTAGCCAGGAAGAGTTTGTAGAAACGCAAAAAGGCCATCCGTCAGG
ATGGCCTTCTGCTTAGTTTGATGCCTGGCAGTTTATGGCGGGCGTCCTGCCCGCCACCCTCCGGGCCGTT
GCTTCACAACGTTCAAATCCGCTCCCGGCGGATTTGTCCTACTCAGGAGAGCGTTCACCGACAAACAACA
GATAAAACGAAAGGCCCAGTCTTCCGACTGAGCCTTTCGTTTTATTTGATGCCTGGCAGTTCCCTACTCT
CGCGTTAACGCTAGCATGGATGTTTTCCCAGTCACGACGTTGTAAAACGACGGCCAGTCTTAAGCTCGGG
CCCCAAATAATGATTTTATTTTGACTGATAGTGACCTGTTCGTTGCAACAAATTGATGAGCAATGCTTTT
TTATAATGCCAACTTTGTACAAAAAAGCAGGCTTCAAAATGTCGGTGGAGACGGAGCGGAGCTCCACCGA
GTCCTCCGGGGCTTCCGGGCTCGACTTCGAGGACACCGCGCTCACGCTCACCCTCCGCCTCCCGGGCTCC
GCGCCTTCCGCCGCCGCCGCCGCCGCGGCTTCCCTGTCCCTCTCCTCCTCGTCGTCCTCCGCCTTCCCCG
ACCCCGACCGCAAGCGCGCCTCCTCCGACGCTGACCCCGGCCGCTCCTCCCCGCTCGCCGCGTCCTCCGA
CGCTGCACCGGCACCCAAGGCTCGTGTGGTGGGCTGGCCGCCGGTGAGGTCGTACCGCAAGAACGCGCTC
GCCGACGCCGCGGGCTCCAGCAAGGCCGCCAAGTTCGTCAAGGTGGCCGTCGACGGCGCGCCCTACCTGC
GGAAGGTGGACCTGCAGGCGTACGCCGGCTACGACCAGCTGCTCCGCGCGCTCCAGGACAAGTTCTTCTC
CCACTTCACCATCAGGAAGTTCGCCGACGACGAGAGGAAGCTGGTGGACGCGGTGAACGGGACGGAGTAC
GTACCCACGTACGAGGACAAGGATGGCGACTGGATGCTCGTCGGCGACGTCCCCTGGAAGATGTTCGTGG
AAACCTGCCAGCGCCTTCGTCTGATGAAAGGTTCAGAGGCCGTGAACTTGGCACCAAGAGCCGCCCGATG
ACACCCAGCTTTCTTGTACAAAGTTGGCATTATAAGAAAGCATTGCTTATCAATTTGTTGCAACGAACAG
GTCACTATCAGTCAAAATAAAATCATTATTTGCCATCCAGCTGATATCCCCTATAGTGAGTCGTATTACA
TGGTCATAGCTGTTTCCTGGCAGCTCTGGCCCGTGTCTCAAAATCTCTGATGTTACATTGCACAAGATAA
AAATATATCATCATGAACAATAAAACTGTCTGCTTACATAAACAGTAATACAAGGGGTGTTATGAGCCAT
ATTCAACGGGAAACGTCGAGGCCGCGATTAAATTCCAACATGGATGCTGATTTATATGGGTATAAATGGG
CTCGCGATAATGTCGGGCAATCAGGTGCGACAATCTATCGCTTGTATGGGAAGCCCGATGCGC
